>Addgene plasmid #137697 | pGL3 CCR5 HHE Short | addgene full sequence | sequence record 274087 | Addgene NGS Result
GCCATTCGCCATTCAGGCTGCGCAACTGTTGGGAAGGGCGATCGGTGCGGGCCTCTTCGCTATTACGCCA
GCCCAAGCTACCATGATAAGTAAGTAATATTAAGGTACGGGAGGTACTTGGAGCGGCCGCAATAAAATAT
CTTTATTTTCATTACATCTGTGTGTTGGTTTTTTGTGTGAATCGATAGTACTAACATACGCTCTCCATCA
AAACAAAACGAAACAAAACAAACTAGCAAAATAGGCTGTCCCCAGTGCAAGTGCAGGTGCCAGAACATTT
CTCTATCGATAGGTACCCTTCAGATAGATTATATCTGGAGTGAAGAATCCTGCCACCTATGTATCTGGCA
TAGTGTGAGTCCTCATAAATGCTTACTGGTTTGAAGGGCAACAAAATAGTGAACAGAGTGAAAATCCCCA
CTAAGATCCTGGGTCCAGAAAAAGATGGGAAACCTGTTTAGCTCACCCGTGAGCCCATAGTTAAAACTCT
TTAGACAACAGGTTGTTTCCGTTTACAGAGAACAATAATATTGGGTGGTGAGCATCTGTGTGGGGGTTGG
GGTGGGATAGGGGATACGGGGAGAGTGGAGAAAAAGGGGACACAGGGTTAATGTGAAGTCCAGGATCCCC
CTCTACATTTAAAGTTGGTTTAAGTTGGCTTTAATTAATAGCAACTCTTAAGATAATCAGAATTTTCTTA
ACCTTTTAGCCTTACTGTTGAAAAGCCCTGTGATCTTGTACAAATCATTTGCTTCTTGGATAGTAATTTC
TTTTACTAAAATGTGGGCTTTTGACTAGATGAATGTAAATGTTCTTCTAGCTCTGATATCCTTTATTCTT
TATATTTTCTAACAGATTCTGTGTAGTGGGATGAGCAGAGAACAAAAACAAAATAATCCAGTGAGAAAAG
CCCGTAAATAAACCTTCAGACCAGAGATCTATTCTCTAGCTTATTTTAAGCTCAACTTAAAAAGAAGAAC
TGTTCTCTGATTCTTTTCGCCTTCAATACACTTAATGATTTAACTCCACCCTCCTTCAAAAGAAACAGCA
TTTCCTACTTTTATACTGTCTATATGATTGATTTGCACAGCTCATCTGGCCAGAAGAGCTGAGACATCCG
TTCCCCTACAAGAAACTCTCCCCGGTAAGTAACCTCTCAGCTGCTTGGCCTGTTAGTTAGCTTCTGAGAT
GAGTAAAAGACTTTACAGGAAACCCATAGAAGACATTTGGCAAACACCAAGTGCTCATACAATTATCTTA
AAATATAATCTTTAAGATAAGGAAAGGGTCACAGTTTGGAATGCTCGAGATCTGCGATCTAAGTAAGCTT
GGCATTCCGGTACTGTTGGTAAAGCCACCATGGAAGACGCCAAAAACATAAAGAAAGGCCCGGCGCCATT
CTATCCGCTGGAAGATGGAACCGCTGGAGAGCAACTGCATAAGGCTATGAAGAGATACGCCCTGGTTCCT
GGAACAATTGCTTTTACAGATGCACATATCGAGGTGGACATCACTTACGCTGAGTACTTCGAAATGTCCG
TTCGGTTGGCAGAAGCTATGAAACGATATGGGCTGAATACAAATCACAGAATCGTCGTATGCAGTGAAAA
CTCTCTTCAATTCTTTATGCCGGTGTTGGGCGCGTTATTTATCGGAGTTGCAGTTGCGCCCGCGAACGAC
ATTTATAATGAACGTGAATTGCTCAACAGTATGGGCATTTCGCAGCCTACCGTGGTGTTCGTTTCCAAAA
AGGGGTTGCAAAAAATTTTGAACGTGCAAAAAAAGCTCCCAATCATCCAAAAAATTATTATCATGGATTC
TAAAACGGATTACCAGGGATTTCAGTCGATGTACACGTTCGTCACATCTCATCTACCTCCCGGTTTTAAT
GAATACGATTTTGTGCCAGAGTCCTTCGATAGGGACAAGACAATTGCACTGATCATGAACTCCTCTGGAT
CTACTGGTCTGCCTAAAGGTGTCGCTCTGCCTCATAGAACTGCCTGCGTGAGATTCTCGCATGCCAGAGA
TCCTATTTTTGGCAATCAAATCATTCCGGATACTGCGATTTTAAGTGTTGTTCCATTCCATCACGGTTTT
GGAATGTTTACTACACTCGGATATTTGATATGTGGATTTCGAGTCGTCTTAATGTATAGATTTGAAGAAG
AGCTGTTTCTGAGGAGCCTTCAGGATTACAAGATTCAAAGTGCGCTGCTGGTGCCAACCCTATTCTCCTT
CTTCGCCAAAAGCACTCTGATTGACAAATACGATTTATCTAATTTACACGAAATTGCTTCTGGTGGCGCT
CCCCTCTCTAAGGAAGTCGGGGAAGCGGTTGCCAAGAGGTTCCATCTGCCAGGTATCAGGCAAGGATATG
GGCTCACTGAGACTACATCAGCTATTCTGATTACACCCGAGGGGGATGATAAACCGGGCGCGGTCGGTAA
AGTTGTTCCATTTTTTGAAGCGAAGGTTGTGGATCTGGATACCGGGAAAACGCTGGGCGTTAATCAAAGA
GGCGAACTGTGTGTGAGAGGTCCTATGATTATGTCCGGTTATGTAAACAATCCGGAAGCGACCAACGCCT
TGATTGACAAGGATGGATGGCTACATTCTGGAGACATAGCTTACTGGGACGAAGACGAACACTTCTTCAT
CGTTGACCGCCTGAAGTCTCTGATTAAGTACAAAGGCTATCAGGTGGCTCCCGCTGAATTGGAATCCATC
TTGCTCCAACACCCCAACATCTTCGACGCAGGTGTCGCAGGTCTTCCCGACGATGACGCCGGTGAACTTC
CCGCCGCCGTTGTTGTTTTGGAGCACGGAAAGACGATGACGGAAAAAGAGATCGTGGATTACGTCGCCAG
TCAAGTAACAACCGCGAAAAAGTTGCGCGGAGGAGTTGTGTTTGTGGACGAAGTACCGAAAGGTCTTACC
GGAAAACTCGACGCAAGAAAAATCAGAGAGATCCTCATAAAGGCCAAGAAGGGCGGAAAGATCGCCGTGT
AATTCTAGAGTCGGGGCGGCCGGCCGCTTCGAGCAGACATGATAAGATACATTGATGAGTTTGGACAAAC
CACAACTAGAATGCAGTGAAAAAAATGCTTTATTTGTGAAATTTGTGATGCTATTGCTTTATTTGTAACC
ATTATAAGCTGCAATAAACAAGTTAACAACAACAATTGCATTCATTTTATGTTTCAGGTTCAGGGGGAGG
TGTGGGAGGTTTTTTAAAGCAAGTAAAACCTCTACAAATGTGGTAAAATCGATAAGGATCCGTCGACCGA
TGCCCTTGAGAGCCTTCAACCCAGTCAGCTCCTTCCGGTGGGCGCGGGGCATGACTATCGTCGCCGCACT
TATGACTGTCTTCTTTATCATGCAACTCGTAGGACAGGTGCCGGCAGCGCTCTTCCGCTTCCTCGCTCAC
TGACTCGCTGCGCTCGGTCGTTCGGCTGCGGCGAGCGGTATCAGCTCACTCAAAGGCGGTAATACGGTTA
TCCACAGAATCAGGGGATAACGCAGGAAAGAACATGTGAGCAAAAGGCCAGCAAAAGGCCAGGAACCGTA
AAAAGGCCGCGTTGCTGGCGTTTTTCCATAGGCTCCGCCCCCCTGACGAGCATCACAAAAATCGACGCTC
AAGTCAGAGGTGGCGAAACCCGACAGGACTATAAAGATACCAGGCGTTTCCCCCTGGAAGCTCCCTCGTG
CGCTCTCCTGTTCCGACCCTGCCGCTTACCGGATACCTGTCCGCCTTTCTCCCTTCGGGAAGCGTGGCGC
TTTCTCATAGCTCACGCTGTAGGTATCTCAGTTCGGTGTAGGTCGTTCGCTCCAAGCTGGGCTGTGTGCA
CGAACCCCCCGTTCAGCCCGACCGCTGCGCCTTATCCGGTAACTATCGTCTTGAGTCCAACCCGGTAAGA
CACGACTTATCGCCACTGGCAGCAGCCACTGGTAACAGGATTAGCAGAGCGAGGTATGTAGGCGGTGCTA
CAGAGTTCTTGAAGTGGTGGCCTAACTACGGCTACACTAGAAGAACAGTATTTGGTATCTGCGCTCTGCT
GAAGCCAGTTACCTTCGGAAAAAGAGTTGGTAGCTCTTGATCCGGCAAACAAACCACCGCTGGTAGCGGT
GGTTTTTTTGTTTGCAAGCAGCAGATTACGCGCAGAAAAAAAGGATCTCAAGAAGATCCTTTGATCTTTT
CTACGGGGTCTGACGCTCAGTGGAACGAAAACTCACGTTAAGGGATTTTGGTCATGAGATTATCAAAAAG
GATCTTCACCTAGATCCTTTTAAATTAAAAATGAAGTTTTAAATCAATCTAAAGTATATATGAGTAAACT
TGGTCTGACAGTTACCAATGCTTAATCAGTGAGGCACCTATCTCAGCGATCTGTCTATTTCGTTCATCCA
TAGTTGCCTGACTCCCCGTCGTGTAGATAACTACGATACGGGAGGGCTTACCATCTGGCCCCAGTGCTGC
AATGATACCGCGAGACCCACGCTCACCGGCTCCAGATTTATCAGCAATAAACCAGCCAGCCGGAAGGGCC
GAGCGCAGAAGTGGTCCTGCAACTTTATCCGCCTCCATCCAGTCTATTAATTGTTGCCGGGAAGCTAGAG
TAAGTAGTTCGCCAGTTAATAGTTTGCGCAACGTTGTTGCCATTGCTACAGGCATCGTGGTGTCACGCTC
GTCGTTTGGTATGGCTTCATTCAGCTCCGGTTCCCAACGATCAAGGCGAGTTACATGATCCCCCATGTTG
TGCAAAAAAGCGGTTAGCTCCTTCGGTCCTCCGATCGTTGTCAGAAGTAAGTTGGCCGCAGTGTTATCAC
TCATGGTTATGGCAGCACTGCATAATTCTCTTACTGTCATGCCATCCGTAAGATGCTTTTCTGTGACTGG
TGAGTACTCAACCAAGTCATTCTGAGAATAGTGTATGCGGCGACCGAGTTGCTCTTGCCCGGCGTCAATA
CGGGATAATACCGCGCCACATAGCAGAACTTTAAAAGTGCTCATCATTGGAAAACGTTCTTCGGGGCGAA
AACTCTCAAGGATCTTACCGCTGTTGAGATCCAGTTCGATGTAACCCACTCGTGCACCCAACTGATCTTC
AGCATCTTTTACTTTCACCAGCGTTTCTGGGTGAGCAAAAACAGGAAGGCAAAATGCCGCAAAAAAGGGA
ATAAGGGCGACACGGAAATGTTGAATACTCATACTCTTCCTTTTTCAATATTATTGAAGCATTTATCAGG
GTTATTGTCTCATGAGCGGATACATATTTGAATGTATTTAGAAAAATAAACAAATAGGGGTTCCGCGCAC
ATTTCCCCGAAAAGTGCCACCTG
[124 nt withheld, positions 5344-5467]
C
[91 nt withheld, positions 5469-5559]
A
[49 nt withheld, positions 5561-5609]
CCTTTGACGTTGGAGTCCACGTTCTTT
[37 nt withheld, positions 5637-5673]
ACCCTATCTCGGTCTATTCTTTTGATTTATAAGGGATTTTGCCGATTTCGGCCTATTGGTTAAAAAATGA
GCTGATTTAACAAAAATTTAACGCGAATTTTAACAAAATATTAACGCTTACAATTT
Features (pLannotate 1.2.2; 11 found; start..end, strand, type, name):
      5..72      -  CDS            lacZα (fragment): LacZα fragment of β-galactosidase; lacZ fragment
    131..179     +  polyA_signal   poly(A) signal: synthetic polyadenylation signal
    193..284     +  misc_feature   pause site: RNA polymerase II transcriptional pause signal from the human α2 globin gene
   1360..3012    +  CDS            luciferase: firefly luciferase; luc+; enhanced luc+ version of the luciferase gene
   3053..3174    -  polyA_signal   SV40 poly(A) signal: SV40 polyadenylation signal
   3197..3265    -  CDS            large T antigen (fragment): large T antigen from SV40 (simian virus 40)
   3281..3413    +  CDS            TcR (fragment): tetracycline efflux protein; tet; confers resistance to tetracycline
   3593..4181    -  rep_origin     ori: high-copy-number ColE1/pMB1/pBR322/pUC origin of replication
   4352..5212    -  CDS            AmpR: β-lactamase; bla; confers resistance to ampicillin, carbenicillin, and related antibiotics
   5213..5317    -  promoter       AmpR promoter: bla
   5344..5772    +  rep_origin     f1 ori (sequence partly withheld): f1 bacteriophage origin of replication; arrow indicates direction of (+) strand synthesis
