[The description below was written by a language model from this plasmid's Addgene catalogue record and pLannotate feature annotations shown in this document.]
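Description:
pGL3 CCR5 HHE Short is a promoter-reporter plasmid built on the promoterless, enhancerless pGL3-Basic backbone, classed as a mammalian expression/luciferase vector. The insert is a fragment of the human CCR5 promoter spanning positions -2761 to -1814 and carrying the HHE haplotype, cloned between the KpnI and XhoI sites of the polylinker directly upstream of the firefly luciferase gene. The catalogue lists luciferase as a C-terminal fusion, but the arrangement is functionally a transcriptional one: the CCR5 regulatory sequence drives expression of the reporter. The feature table does not annotate the promoter insert itself. However, the unannotated stretch of roughly a kilobase between the upstream pause site and the start of the luc+ coding sequence is consistent with its location.

The annotated elements are those of the standard backbone. A synthetic poly(A) signal and an RNA polymerase II transcriptional pause site sit upstream of the cloning region to suppress read-through transcription from the plasmid, so that luciferase output reflects only the inserted promoter. The luc+ open reading frame is followed by an SV40 polyadenylation signal. Short lacZα, SV40 large T antigen and tetracycline-resistance fragments are non-functional remnants of vector construction. Propagation in E. coli relies on a high-copy ColE1/pUC-type origin and ampicillin resistance expressed from the bla promoter, and an f1 origin allows single-stranded DNA production.

The construct is intended for transfection-based luciferase assays measuring the transcriptional activity of this CCR5 promoter haplotype, in work relating promoter activity to CCR5 surface expression and HIV disease progression. Empty pGL3-Basic serves as the baseline control.
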