Addgene plasmid #137697: pGL3 CCR5 HHE Short
Purpose: Encodes region -2761 to -1814 of CCR5 promoter HHE Haplotype fused to firefly luciferase
Depositing lab: Anjali Joshi. Publication: CCR5 promoter activity correlates with HIV disease progression by regulating CCR5 cell surface expression and CD4 T cell apoptosis. Joshi A, Punke EB, Sedano M, Beauchamp B, Patel R, Hossenlopp C, Alozie OK, Gupta J, Mukherjee D, Garg H. Sci Rep. 2017 Mar 22;7(1):232. doi: 10.1038/s41598-017-00192-x. PubMed 28331180.
Backbone
  Vector backbone: pGL-3 Basic Vector
  Backbone manufacturer: Promega
  Vector type: Mammalian Expression, Luciferase
Growth in bacteria
  Bacterial resistance: Ampicillin, 100 μg/mL
  Growth temperature: 37°C
  Growth strain: DH5alpha
  Copy number: High Copy
Gene/Insert
  Gene/Insert name: CCR5 Promoter
  Species: H. sapiens (human)
  Entrez Gene: CCR5 (a.k.a. CC-CKR-5, CCCKR5, CCR-5, CD195, CKR-5, CKR5, CMKBR5, IDDM22)
  Tag / fusion protein: Firefly luciferase (C terminal on backbone)
  Cloning method: Restriction Enzyme; 5′ cloning site KpnI (unknown if destroyed); 3′ cloning site XhoI (unknown if destroyed)
  Sequencing primers: 5′ Unknown
Terms and licenses: Academic/Nonprofit Terms; Industry Terms: Not Available to Industry
Depositor comments: pGL-3 basic vector (Promega) can be used as a control to provide baseline luciferase activity
How to cite: pGL3 CCR5 HHE Short was a gift from Anjali Joshi (Addgene plasmid # 137697 ; http://n2t.net/addgene:137697 ; RRID:Addgene_137697)
